Addgene plasmid #123572: pMK-rpoA 3'UTR
Purpose: MoChlo kit
Depositing lab: Scott Lenaghan & C. Neal Stewart. Depositing organization: University of Tennessee Institute of Agriculture. Publication: MoChlo: A versatile modular cloning toolbox for chloroplast biotechnology. Occhialini A, Piatek A, Pfotenhauer AC, Frazier TP, Stewart CN, Lenaghan S. Plant Physiol. 2019 Jan 24. pii: pp.18.01220. doi: 10.1104/pp.18.01220. PubMed 30679266.
Backbone
  Vector backbone: pMK-RQ
  Vector type: Synthetic Biology
Growth in bacteria
  Bacterial resistance: Kanamycin, 50 μg/mL
  Growth temperature: 37°C
  Growth strain: Top10
  Copy number: High Copy
Gene/Insert
  Gene/Insert name: rpoA 3'UTR
  Cloning method: Restriction Enzyme; 5′ cloning site Unknown (unknown if destroyed)
Terms and licenses: Academic/Nonprofit Terms; Industry Terms: Not Available to Industry
Depositor comments: All inserts have been produced by gene synthesis and cloned in the indicated backbone vector. This insert is a chloroplast 3'UTR/terminator designed for Golden-Gate cloning. The Original Material was developed in the performance of research that was funded by Grant Nos. ARPA-E: DE-AR000660 & DARPA: D17AC00016.
How to cite: pMK-rpoA 3'UTR was a gift from Scott Lenaghan & C. Neal Stewart (Addgene plasmid # 123572 ; http://n2t.net/addgene:123572 ; RRID:Addgene_123572)
