[The description below was written by a language model from this plasmid's Addgene catalogue record and pLannotate feature annotations shown in this document.]
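Description:
pMK-rpoA 3'UTR is a small (about 2.5 kb) synthetic-biology part plasmid from the MoChlo kit, a modular cloning toolbox for chloroplast biotechnology. It is built on the pMK-RQ gene-synthesis backbone and is maintained in E. coli as a high-copy plasmid through a ColE1/pUC-type origin of replication. Selection is with kanamycin: the annotated NeoR/KanR aminoglycoside phosphotransferase gene lies immediately downstream of an AmpR (bla) promoter, which presumably drives it.

The payload is a chemically synthesised chloroplast 3'UTR/terminator named for rpoA, the plastid gene that generally encodes the RNA polymerase alpha subunit. The record does not state the source species. It was designed as a Golden Gate-compatible part, so it can be released and assembled in a defined order with promoter/5'UTR and coding-sequence modules to build chloroplast expression cassettes. In such cassettes, plastid 3'UTRs mainly stabilise the transcript and define its 3' end. The specific Type IIS enzyme, the overhangs and the cloning sites are not given in the record.

The automated feature table does not annotate the insert itself. It most likely lies in the unannotated stretch between the T7 promoter and the short lacI fragment. The other hits are a T7 promoter and short fragments of lacZα, lacI, an M13 origin and an RSF origin. These appear to be residual backbone sequence rather than functional elements. The plasmid is a storage and donor vector for a regulatory part, not an expression construct in its own right.
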