Features (pLannotate 1.2.2; 8 found; start..end, strand, type, name):
      3..134     -  rep_origin     M13 ori (fragment): M13 bacteriophage origin of replication; arrow indicates direction of (+) strand synthesis
    155..311     -  CDS            lacZα (fragment): LacZα fragment of β-galactosidase; lacZ fragment
    320..338     +  promoter       T7 promoter: promoter for bacteriophage T7 RNA polymerase
    619..666     -  CDS            lacI (fragment): lac repressor; lacI; The lac repressor binds to the lac operator to inhibit transcription in E. coli. This inhibition can be relieved by adding lactose or isopropyl-β-D-thiogalactopyranoside (IPTG).
    703..743     -  rep_origin     RSF ori (fragment): Plasmids containing the RSF 1030 origin of replication can be propagated in E. coli cells that contain additional plasmids with compatible origins.
    821..1409    -  rep_origin     ori: high-copy-number ColE1/pMB1/pBR322/pUC origin of replication
   1583..2377    -  CDS            NeoR/KanR: aminoglycoside phosphotransferase confers resistance to neomycin, kanamycin, and G418 (Geneticin®)
   2378..2482    -  promoter       AmpR promoter: bla
>Addgene plasmid #123572 | pMK-rpoA 3'UTR | addgene full sequence | sequence record 248042 | Addgene NGS Result
CTAAATTGTAAGCGTTAATATTTTGTTAAAATTCGCGTTAAATTTTTGTTAAATCAGCTCATTTTTTAAC
CAATAGGCCGAAATCGGCAAAATCCCTTATAAATCAAAAGAATAGACCGAGATAGGGTTGAGTGGCCGCT
ACAGGGCGCTCCCATTCGCCATTCAGGCTGCGCAACTGTTGGGAAGGGCGTTTCGGTGCGGGCCTCTTCG
CTATTACGCCAGCTGGCGAAAGGGGGATGTGCTGCAAGGCGATTAAGTTGGGTAACGCCAGGGTTTTCCC
AGTCACGACGTTGTAAAACGACGGCCAGTGAGCGCGACGTAATACGACTCACTATAGGGCGAATTGAAGG
AAGGCCGTCAAGGCCGCATCAACGAGCTCGGTCTCAGCTTATCTATTGGACTTACTTAGTGAAAATAGAT
TGAAACTCTTTAGCACAATTAATATATTAATATATCATATATTCAAAATAAATTCAGAATTAAATTGAAT
AGATGTATCTAGGGAGAATTCGCTTTGAAGAAACTATTCCCTAGATACACATGTCGTGTTATTTCACAAT
TGAATCAATTTAAAAATCGCTTGAGACCGGTACCCTCTGGGCCTCATGGGCCTTCCTTTCACTGCCCGCT
TTCCAGTCGGGAAACCTGTCGTGCCAGCTGCATTAACATGGTCATAGCTGTTTCCTTGCGTATTGGGCGC
TCTCCGCTTCCTCGCTCACTGACTCGCTGCGCTCGGTCGTTCGGGTAAAGCCTGGGGTGCCTAATGAGCA
AAAGGCCAGCAAAAGGCCAGGAACCGTAAAAAGGCCGCGTTGCTGGCGTTTTTCCATAGGCTCCGCCCCC
CTGACGAGCATCACAAAAATCGACGCTCAAGTCAGAGGTGGCGAAACCCGACAGGACTATAAAGATACCA
GGCGTTTCCCCCTGGAAGCTCCCTCGTGCGCTCTCCTGTTCCGACCCTGCCGCTTACCGGATACCTGTCC
GCCTTTCTCCCTTCGGGAAGCGTGGCGCTTTCTCATAGCTCACGCTGTAGGTATCTCAGTTCGGTGTAGG
TCGTTCGCTCCAAGCTGGGCTGTGTGCACGAACCCCCCGTTCAGCCCGACCGCTGCGCCTTATCCGGTAA
CTATCGTCTTGAGTCCAACCCGGTAAGACACGACTTATCGCCACTGGCAGCAGCCACTGGTAACAGGATT
AGCAGAGCGAGGTATGTAGGCGGTGCTACAGAGTTCTTGAAGTGGTGGCCTAACTACGGCTACACTAGAA
GAACAGTATTTGGTATCTGCGCTCTGCTGAAGCCAGTTACCTTCGGAAAAAGAGTTGGTAGCTCTTGATC
CGGCAAACAAACCACCGCTGGTAGCGGTGGTTTTTTTGTTTGCAAGCAGCAGATTACGCGCAGAAAAAAA
GGATCTCAAGAAGATCCTTTGATCTTTTCTACGGGGTCTGACGCTCAGTGGAACGAAAACTCACGTTAAG
GGATTTTGGTCATGAGATTATCAAAAAGGATCTTCACCTAGATCCTTTTAAATTAAAAATGAAGTTTTAA
ATCAATCTAAAGTATATATGAGTAAACTTGGTCTGACAGTTATTAGAAAAATTCATCCAGCAGACGATAA
AACGCAATACGCTGGCTATCCGGTGCCGCAATGCCATACAGCACCAGAAAACGATCCGCCCATTCGCCGC
CCAGTTCTTCCGCAATATCACGGGTGGCCAGCGCAATATCCTGATAACGATCCGCCACGCCCAGACGGCC
GCAATCAATAAAGCCGCTAAAACGGCCATTTTCCACCATAATGTTCGGCAGGCACGCATCACCATGGGTC
ACCACCAGATCTTCGCCATCCGGCATGCTCGCTTTCAGACGCGCAAACAGCTCTGCCGGTGCCAGGCCCT
GATGTTCTTCATCCAGATCATCCTGATCCACCAGGCCCGCTTCCATACGGGTACGCGCACGTTCAATACG
ATGTTTCGCCTGATGATCAAACGGACAGGTCGCCGGGTCCAGGGTATGCAGACGACGCATGGCATCCGCC
ATAATGCTCACTTTTTCTGCCGGCGCCAGATGGCTAGACAGCAGATCCTGACCCGGCACTTCGCCCAGCA
GCAGCCAATCACGGCCCGCTTCGGTCACCACATCCAGCACCGCCGCACACGGAACACCGGTGGTGGCCAG
CCAGCTCAGACGCGCCGCTTCATCCTGCAGCTCGTTCAGCGCACCGCTCAGATCGGTTTTCACAAACAGC
ACCGGACGACCCTGCGCGCTCAGACGAAACACCGCCGCATCAGAGCAGCCAATGGTCTGCTGCGCCCAAT
CATAGCCAAACAGACGTTCCACCCACGCTGCCGGGCTACCCGCATGCAGGCCATCCTGTTCAATCATACT
CTTCCTTTTTCAATATTATTGAAGCATTTATCAGGGTTATTGTCTCATGAGCGGATACATATTTGAATGT
ATTTAGAAAAATAAACAAATAGGGGTTCCGCGCACATTTCCCCGAAAAGTGCCAC
