>Addgene plasmid #123572 | pMK-rpoA 3'UTR | depositor partial sequence | sequence record 235767 | rpoA 3'UTR
ATCTATTGGACTTACTTAGTGAAAATAGATTGAAACTCTTTAGCACAATTAATATATTAATATATCATAT
ATTCAAAATAAATTCAGAATTAAATTGAATAGATGTATCTAGGGAGAATTCGCTTTGAAGAAACTATTCC
CTAGATACACATGTCGTGTTATTTCACAATTGAATCAATTTAAAAAT
